>Addgene plasmid #81869 | pDONR223_BCL6_WT | addgene full sequence | sequence record 168902 | Addgene NGS Result
GGCAGTTCCCTACTCTCGCGTTAACGCTAGCATGGATGTTTTCCCAGTCACGACGTTGTAAAACGACGGC
CAGTCTTAAGCTCGGGCCCCAAATAATGATTTTATTTTGACTGATAGTGACCTGTTCGTTGCAACAAATT
GATGAGCAATGCTTTTTTATAATGCCAACTTTATACAAAAAAGTTGGCACCATGGCCTCGCCGGCT
[372 nt withheld, positions 207-578]
GCAGAGATGGTTTCTGCCATCAAGCCTCCTCGTGAAGAGTTCCTCAACAGCCGTATGCTGATGCCCCAAG
ACATCATGGCCTATCGGGGTTGTGAGGTGGTGGAGAACAACCTGCCACTGAGGAGCGCCCCTGGGTGTGA
GAGCAGAGCCTTTGCCCCCAGCCTGTACAGTGGCCTGTCCACACCGCCAGCCTCTTATTCCATGTACAGC
CACCTCCCTGTCAGCAGCCTCCTCTTCTCCGATGAGGAGTTTCGGGATGTCCGGATGCCTGTGGCCAACC
CCTTCCCCAAGGAGCGGGCACTCCCATGTGATAGTGCCAGGCCAGTCCCTGGTGAGTACAGCCGGCCGAC
TTTGGAGGTGTCCCCCAATGTGTGCCACAGCAATATCTATTCACCCAAGGAAACAATCCCAGAAGAGGCA
CGAAGTGATATGCACTACAGTGTGGCTGAGGGCCTCAAACCTGCTGCCCCCTCAGCCCGAAATGCCCCCT
ACTTCCCTTGTGACAAGGCCAGCAAAGAAGAAGAGAGACCCTCCTCGGAAGATGAGATTGCCCTGCATTT
CGAGCCCCCCAATGCACCCCTGAACCGGAAGGGTCTGGTTAGTCCACAGAGCCCCCAGAAATCTGACTGC
CAGCCCAACTCGCCCACAGAGTCCTGCAGCAGTAAGAATGCCTGCATCCTCCAGGCTTCTGGCTCCCCTC
CAGCCAAGAGCCCCACTGACCCCAAAGCCTGCAACTGGAAGAAATACAAGTTCATCGTGCTCAACAGCCT
CAATCAGAATGCCAAACCAGAGGGGCCTGAGCAGGCTGAGCTGGGCCGCCTTTCCCCACGAGCCTACACG
GCCCCACCTGCCTGCCAGCCACCCATGGAGCCTGAGAACCTTGACCTCCAGTCCCCAACCAAGCTGAGTG
CCAGCGGGGAGGACTCCACCATCCCACAAGCCAGCCGGCTCAATAACATCGTTAACAGGTCCATGACGGG
CTCTCCCCGCAGCAGCAGCGAGAGCCACTCACCACTCTACATGCACCCCCCGAAGTGCACGTCCTGCGGC
TCTCAGTCCCCACAGCATGCAGAGATGTGCCTCCACACCGCTGGCCCCACGTTCCCTGAGGAGATGGGAG
AGACCCAGTCTGAGTACTCAGATTCTAGCTGTGAGAACGGGGCCTTCTTCTGCAATGAGTGTGACTGCCG
CTTCTCTGAGGAGGCCTCACTCAAGAGGCACACGCTGCAGACCCACAGTGACAAACCCTACAAGTGTGAC
CGCTGCCAGGCCTCCTTCCGCTACAAGGGCAACCTCGCCAGCCACAAGACCGTCCATACCGGTGAGAAAC
CCTATCGTTGCAACATCTGTGGGGCCCAGTTCAACCGGCCAGCCAACCTGAAAACCCACACTCGAATTCA
CTCTGGAGAGAAGCCCTACAAATGCGAAACCTGCGGAGCCAGATTTGTACAGGTGGCCCACCTCCGTGCC
CATGTGCTTATCCACACTGGTGAGAAGCCCTATCCCTGTGAAATCTGTGGCACCCGTTTCCGGCACCTTC
AGACTCTGAAGAGCCACCTGCGAATCCACACAGGAGAGAAACCTTACCATTGTGAGAAGTGTAACCTGCA
TTTCCGTCACAAAAGCCAGCTGCGACTTCACTTGCGCCAGAAGCATGGCGCCATCACCAACACCAAGGTG
CAATACCGCGTGTCAGCCACTGACCTGCCTCCGGAGCTCCCCAAAGCCTGCTGATTGCCAACTTTCTTGT
ACAAAGTTGGCATTATAAGAAAGCATTGCTTATCAATTTGTTGCAACGAACAGGTCACTATCAGTCAAAA
TAAAATCATTATTTGCCATCCAGCTGATATCCCCTATAGTGAGTCGTATTACATGGTCATAGCTGTTTCC
TGGCAGCTCTGGCCCGTGTCTCAAAATCTCTGATGTTACATTGCACAAGATAAAAATATATCATCATGCC
TCCTCTAGACCAGCCAGGACAGAAATGCCTCGACTTCGCTGCTACCCAAGGTTGCCGGGTGACGCACACC
GTGGAAACGGATGAAGGCACGAACCCAGTGGACATAAGCCTGTTCGGTTCGTAAGCTGTAATGCAAGTAG
CGTATGCGCTCACGCAACTGGTCCAGAACCTTGACCGAACGCAGCGGTGGTAACGGCGCAGTGGCGGTTT
TCATGGCTTGTTATGACTGTTTTTTTGGGGTACAGTCTATGCCTCGGGCATCCAAGCAGCAAGCGCGTTA
CGCCGTGGGTCGATGTTTGATGTTATGGAGCAGCAACGATGTTACGCAGCAGGGCAGTCGCCCTAAAACA
AAGTTAAACATTATGAGGGAAGCGGTGATCGCCGAAGTATCGACTCAACTATCAGAGGTAGTTGGCGTCA
TCGAGCGCCATCTCGAACCGACGTTGCTGGCCGTACATTTGTACGGCTCCGCAGTGGATGGCGGCCTGAA
GCCACACAGTGATATTGATTTGCTGGTTACGGTGACCGTAAGGCTTGATGAAACAACGCGGCGAGCTTTG
ATCAACGACCTTTTGGAAACTTCGGCTTCCCCTGGAGAGAGCGAGATTCTCCGCGCTGTAGAAGTCACCA
TTGTTGTGCACGACGACATCATTCCGTGGCGTTATCCAGCTAAGCGCGAACTGCAATTTGGAGAATGGCA
GCGCAATGACATTCTTGCAGGTATCTTCGAGCCAGCCACGATCGACATTGATCTGGCTATCTTGCTGACA
AAAGCAAGAGAACATAGCGTTGCCTTGGTAGGTCCAGCGGCGGAGGAACTCTTTGATCCGGTTCCTGAAC
AGGATCTATTTGAGGCGCTAAATGAAACCTTAACGCTATGGAACTCGCCGCCCGACTGGGCTGGCGATGA
GCGAAATGTAGTGCTTACGTTGTCCCGCATTTGGTACAGCGCAGTAACCGGCAAAATCGCGCCGAAGGAT
GTCGCTGCCGACTGGGCAATGGAGCGCCTGCCGGCCCAGTATCAGCCCGTCATACTTGAAGCTAGACAGG
CTTATCTTGGACAAGAAGAAGATCGCTTGGCCTCGCGCGCAGATCAGTTGGAAGAATTTGTCCACTACGT
GAAAGGCGAGATCACCAAGGTAGTCGGCAAATAACCCTCGAGCCACCCATGACCAAAATCCCTTAACGTG
AGTTACGCGTCGTTCCACTGAGCGTCAGACCCCGTAGAAAAGATCAAAGGATCTTCTTGAGATCCTTTTT
TTCTGCGCGTAATCTGCTGCTTGCAAACAAAAAAACCACCGCTACCAGCGGTGGTTTGTTTGCCGGATCA
AGAGCTACCAACTCTTTTTCCGAAGGTAACTGGCTTCAGCAGAGCGCAGATACCAAATACTGTTCTTCTA
GTGTAGCCGTAGTTAGGCCACCACTTCAAGAACTCTGTAGCACCGCCTACATACCTCGCTCTGCTAATCC
TGTTACCAGTGGCTGCTGCCAGTGGCGATAAGTCGTGTCTTACCGGGTTGGACTCAAGACGATAGTTACC
GGATAAGGCGCAGCGGTCGGGCTGAACGGGGGGTTCGTGCACACAGCCCAGCTTGGAGCGAACGACCTAC
ACCGAACTGAGATACCTACAGCGTGAGCTATGAGAAAGCGCCACGCTTCCCGAAGGGAGAAAGGCGGACA
GGTATCCGGTAAGCGGCAGGGTCGGAACAGGAGAGCGCACGAGGGAGCTTCCAGGGGGAAACGCCTGGTA
TCTTTATAGTCCTGTCGGGTTTCGCCACCTCTGACTTGAGCGTCGATTTTTGTGATGCTCGTCAGGGGGG
CGGAGCCTATGGAAAAACGCCAGCAACGCGGCCTTTTTACGGTTCCTGGCCTTTTGCTGGCCTTTTGCTC
ACATGTTCTTTCCTGCGTTATCCCCTGATTCTGTGGATAACCGTATTACCGCCTTTGAGTGAGCTGATAC
CGCTCGCCGCAGCCGAACGACCGAGCGCAGCGAGTCAGTGAGCGAGGAAGCGGAAGAGCGCCCAATACGC
AAACCGCCTCTCCCCGCGCGTTGGCCGATTCATTAATGCAGCTGGCACGACAGGTTTCCCGACTGGAAAG
CGGGCAGTGAGCGCAACGCAATTAATACGCGTACCGCTAGCCAGGAAGAGTTTGTAGAAACGCAAAAAGG
CCATCCGTCAGGATGGCCTTCTGCTTAGTTTGATGCCTGGCAGTTTATGGCGGGCGTCCTGCCCGCCACC
CTCCGGGCCGTTGCTTCACAACGTTCAAATCCGCTCCCGGCGGATTTGTCCTACTCAGGAGAGCGTTCAC
CGACAAACAACAGATAAAACGAAAGGCCCAGTCTTCCGACTGAGCCTTTCGTTTTATTTGATGCCT
Features (pLannotate 1.2.2; 12 found; start..end, strand, type, name):
     38..74      -  CDS            lacZα (fragment): LacZα fragment of β-galactosidase; lacZ fragment
     91..186     +  protein_bind   attL3: mutant version of attL; recombination site for the Gateway® LR reaction LR Clonase™
    192..2309    +  CDS            BCL6 (sequence partly withheld): BCL6_HUMAN - Also known as BCL5, LAZ3, ZBTB27, ZNF51. Experimental evidence at protein level: Swiss-Prot protein existence level 1. Transcriptional repressor mainly required for germinal center (GC) formation and antibody affinity maturation which has different mechanisms of action specific to the lineage and biological functions. Forms complexes with different corepressors and histone deacetylases to repress the transcriptional expression of different subsets of target genes. Represses its target genes by binding directly to the DNA sequence 5'-TTCCTAGAA-3' (BCL6-binding site) or indirectly b
   2317..2412    -  protein_bind   attL3: mutant version of attL; recombination site for the Gateway® LR reaction LR Clonase™
   2431..2449    -  promoter       T7 promoter: promoter for bacteriophage T7 RNA polymerase
   2639..2662    +  promoter       Pc promoter (fragment): intI1 (promoter lies within the coding sequence); class 1 integron promoter
   2838..2894    +  CDS            GmR (fragment): gentamycin acetyltransferase; aacC1; confers resistance to gentamycin
   2901..3692    +  CDS            SmR: aminoglycoside adenylyltransferase (Murphy, 1985); aadA; confers resistance to spectinomycin and streptomycin
   3785..4373    +  rep_origin     ori: high-copy-number ColE1/pMB1/pBR322/pUC origin of replication
   4556..4648    +  CDS            lacI (fragment): lac repressor; lacI; The lac repressor binds to the lac operator to inhibit transcription in E. coli. This inhibition can be relieved by adding lactose or isopropyl-β-D-thiogalactopyranoside (IPTG).
   4703..4730    -  terminator     rrnB T2 terminator: transcription terminator T2 from the E. coli rrnB gene
   4862..4905    +  terminator     rrnB T1 terminator: Escherichia coli rrnB; transcription terminator T1 from the E. coli rrnB gene
