[The description below was written by a language model from this plasmid's Addgene catalogue record and pLannotate feature annotations shown in this document.]
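Description:
pDONR223_BCL6_WT is a Gateway entry clone built on the Invitrogen pDONR223 backbone. It carries the human BCL6 open reading frame and belongs to the Target Accelerator Plasmid Collection. It is propagated in E. coli at high copy from a ColE1/pUC-type origin and selected with spectinomycin through the aadA (SmR) aminoglycoside adenylyltransferase gene, which sits downstream of a class 1 integron Pc promoter fragment. Short fragments annotated as GmR, lacZα and lacI appear to be backbone remnants rather than functional genes. The rrnB T1 and T2 terminators insulate the cloning region from read-through transcription.

The BCL6 coding sequence of about 2.1 kb encodes a zinc-finger/BTB transcriptional repressor required for germinal centre formation. It is flanked by two attL recombination sites in opposite orientation. The automated annotation labels both as attL3, but functionally they are the pair of sites that LR Clonase uses to move the ORF into an attR-containing destination vector. No promoter drives the insert in this plasmid, so expression depends on the destination vector chosen; a T7 promoter lies outside the distal attL site, pointing back toward the insert. The clone is in the "closed" configuration, with a stop codon immediately after the ORF, so it yields native or N-terminally tagged protein but not C-terminal fusions.

The record is inconsistent about the allele: the name says WT, while the mutation field lists R160C. The feature table does not resolve this, so users should check the sequence. The collection provides wild-type and variant alleles of cancer genes for systematic functional comparison, including morphological profiling.
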