Addgene plasmid #81869: pDONR223_BCL6_WT
Purpose: Gateway Donor vector containing BCL6 , part of the Target Accelerator Plasmid Collection.
Depositing lab: Jesse Boehm & William Hahn & David Root. Depositing organization: Broad Institute. Publication: Systematic Functional Interrogation of Rare Cancer Variants Identifies Oncogenic Alleles. Kim E, Ilic N, Shrestha Y, Zou L, Kamburov A, Zhu C, Yang X, Lubonja R, Tran N, Nguyen C, Lawrence MS, Piccioni F, Bagul M, Doench JG, Chouinard CR, Wu X, Hogstrom L, Natoli T, Tamayo P, Horn H, Corsello SM, Lage K, Root DE, Subramanian A, Golub TR, Getz G, Boehm JS, Hahn WC. Cancer Discov. 2016 Jul;6(7):714-26. doi: 10.1158/2159-8290.CD-16-0160. Epub 2016 May 4. PubMed 27147599.
Backbone
  Vector backbone: pDONR223
  Backbone manufacturer: Invitrogen
  Backbone size w/o insert (bp): 2790
  Vector type: Gateway Entry vector
Growth in bacteria
  Bacterial resistance: Spectinomycin, 50 μg/mL
  Growth temperature: 37°C
  Growth strain: DH5alpha
  Copy number: High Copy
Gene/Insert
  Gene/Insert name: BCL6
  Species: H. sapiens (human)
  Mutation: R160C
  GenBank ID: NM_001706.4
  Entrez Gene: BCL6 (a.k.a. BCL5, BCL6A, LAZ3, ZBTB27, ZNF51)
  Promoter: None
  Cloning method: Gateway Cloning
  Sequencing primers: 5′ M13pUC-fwd; 3′ M13-Rev
Terms and licenses: Academic/Nonprofit Terms; Industry Terms: Not Available to Industry
Depositor comments: Closed state: Stop codon immediately follows insert Supporting reference: Systematic morphological profiling of human gene and allele function via Cell Painting. Rohban MH, et al. Elife. 2017, Mar 18;6. pii: e24060. PubMed PMID 28315521
How to cite: pDONR223_BCL6_WT was a gift from Jesse Boehm & William Hahn & David Root (Addgene plasmid # 81869 ; http://n2t.net/addgene:81869 ; RRID:Addgene_81869)
