>Addgene plasmid #81869 | pDONR223_BCL6_WT | depositor partial sequence | sequence record 155188 | Insert sequence
ATGGCCTCGCCGGCT
[372 nt withheld, positions 16-387]
GCAGAGATGGTTTCTGCCATCAAGCCTCCTCGTGAAGAGTTCCTCAACAGCCGGATGCTGATGCCCCAAG
ACATCATGGCCTATCGGGGTTGTGAGGTGGTGGAGAACAACCTGCCACTGAGGAGCGCCCCTGGGTGTGA
GAGCAGAGCCTTTGCCCCCAGCCTGTACAGTGGCCTGTCCACACCGCCAGCCTCTTATTCCATGTACAGC
CACCTCCCTGTCAGCAGCCTCCTCTTCTCCGATGAGGAGTTTCGGGATGTCCGGATGCCTGTGGCCAACC
CCTTCCCCAAGGAGCGGGCACTCCCATGTGATAGTGCCAGGCCAGTCCCTGGTGAGTACAGCCGGCCGAC
TTTGGAGGTGTCCCCCAATGTGTGCCACAGCAATATCTATTCACCCAAGGAAACAATCCCAGAAGAGGCA
CGAAGTGATATGCACTACAGTGTGGCTGAGGGCCTCAAACCTGCTGCCCCCTCAGCCCGAAATGCCCCCT
ACTTCCCTTGTGACAAGGCCAGCAAAGAAGAAGAGAGACCCTCCTCGGAAGATGAGATTGCCCTGCATTT
CGAGCCCCCCAATGCACCCCTGAACCGGAAGGGTCTGGTTAGTCCACAGAGCCCCCAGAAATCTGACTGC
CAGCCCAACTCGCCCACAGAGTCCTGCAGCAGTAAGAATGCCTGCATCCTCCAGGCTTCTGGCTCCCCTC
CAGCCAAGAGCCCCACTGACCCCAAAGCCTGCAACTGGAAGAAATACAAGTTCATCGTGCTCAACAGCCT
CAATCAGAATGCCAAACCAGAGGGGCCTGAGCAGGCTGAGCTGGGCCGCCTTTCCCCACGAGCCTACACG
GCCCCACCTGCCTGCCAGCCACCCATGGAGCCTGAGAACCTTGACCTCCAGTCCCCAACCAAGCTGAGTG
CCAGCGGGGAGGACTCCACCATCCCACAAGCCAGCCGGCTCAATAACATCGTTAACAGGTCCATGACGGG
CTCTCCCCGCAGCAGCAGCGAGAGCCACTCACCACTCTACATGCACCCCCCGAAGTGCACGTCCTGCGGC
TCTCAGTCCCCACAGCATGCAGAGATGTGCCTCCACACCGCTGGCCCCACGTTCCCTGAGGAGATGGGAG
AGACCCAGTCTGAGTACTCAGATTCTAGCTGTGAGAACGGGGCCTTCTTCTGCAATGAGTGTGACTGCCG
CTTCTCTGAGGAGGCCTCACTCAAGAGGCACACGCTGCAGACCCACAGTGACAAACCCTACAAGTGTGAC
CGCTGCCAGGCCTCCTTCCGCTACAAGGGCAACCTCGCCAGCCACAAGACCGTCCATACCGGTGAGAAAC
CCTATCGTTGCAACATCTGTGGGGCCCAGTTCAACCGGCCAGCCAACCTGAAAACCCACACTCGAATTCA
CTCTGGAGAGAAGCCCTACAAATGCGAAACCTGCGGAGCCAGATTTGTACAGGTGGCCCACCTCCGTGCC
CATGTGCTTATCCACACTGGTGAGAAGCCCTATCCCTGTGAAATCTGTGGCACCCGTTTCCGGCACCTTC
AGACTCTGAAGAGCCACCTGCGAATCCACACAGGAGAGAAACCTTACCATTGTGAGAAGTGTAACCTGCA
TTTCCGTCACAAAAGCCAGCTGCGACTTCACTTGCGCCAGAAGCATGGCGCCATCACCAACACCAAGGTG
CAATACCGCGTGTCAGCCACTGACCTGCCTCCGGAGCTCCCCAAAGCCTGC
